Addgene plasmid #155510: DDX21
Purpose: For use in RBP tethering screen
Depositing lab: Eugene Yeo. Depositing organization: University of California, San Diego (UCSD). Publication: Large-scale tethered function assays identify factors that regulate mRNA stability and translation. Luo EC, Nathanson JL, Tan FE, Schwartz JL, Schmok JC, Shankar A, Markmiller S, Yee BA, Sathe S, Pratt GA, Scaletta DB, Ha Y, Hill DE, Aigner S, Yeo GW. Nat Struct Mol Biol. 2020 Oct;27(10):989-1000. doi: 10.1038/s41594-020-0477-6. Epub 2020 Aug 17. PubMed 32807991.
Backbone
  Vector backbone: E2.pEF5-DEST-FL-V5-MCP
  Backbone size w/o insert (bp): 7357
  Vector type: Mammalian Expression
Growth in bacteria
  Bacterial resistance: Ampicillin, 100 μg/mL
  Growth temperature: 37°C
  Growth strain: DH5alpha
  Copy number: High Copy
Gene/Insert
  Gene/Insert name: DDX21 (alt name: Accession: BC008071.2)
  Species: H. sapiens (human)
  Insert size (bp): 2352
  Mutation: T232A
  Entrez Gene: DDX21 (a.k.a. GUA, GURDB, II/Gu, RH, RH II/Gu, RH-II/GU, RH-II/GuA, gu-alpha)
  Promoter: EF-1a
  Tag / fusion protein: V5-MCP (C terminal on backbone)
  Cloning method: Gateway Cloning
  Sequencing primers: 5′ TAATACGACTCACTATAGGG; 3′ gctcgagtctagagggc
Resource information
  A portion of this plasmid was derived from a plasmid made by: DNASU Plasmid Repository Center for Personalized Diagnostics Biodesign Institute
Terms and licenses: Academic/Nonprofit Terms; Industry Terms: Not Available to Industry
How to cite: DDX21 was a gift from Eugene Yeo (Addgene plasmid # 155510 ; http://n2t.net/addgene:155510 ; RRID:Addgene_155510)
