[The description below was written by a language model from this plasmid's Addgene catalogue record and pLannotate feature annotations shown in this document.]
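Description:
DDX21 is a mammalian expression plasmid built by Gateway recombination into the E2.pEF5-DEST-FL-V5-MCP destination backbone. It is maintained in E. coli through a high-copy ColE1/pUC-type origin and an ampicillin resistance gene (β-lactamase with its own promoter). A fragment of an f1 origin is also annotated. The payload is the human DDX21 open reading frame, encoding a nucleolar RNA helicase involved in rRNA processing and Pol II transcription. The catalogue lists a T232A mutation, without saying whether this refers to a nucleotide or an amino-acid position. The ORF is flanked by attB1 and attB2 sites left by the Gateway reaction and sits downstream of the strong constitutive EF-1α promoter. A T7 promoter lies between the EF-1α promoter and the insert. DDX21 is followed by a V5 epitope tag and the bacteriophage MS2 coat protein (MCP), described in the record as a C-terminal fusion supplied by the backbone, and the unit ends at a bGH polyadenylation signal.

Downstream of the expression cassette, an FRT site directly precedes a hygromycin resistance coding sequence and an SV40 poly(A) signal, with no complete promoter annotated upstream. This layout is typical of vectors designed for FLP-mediated integration into a genomic FRT landing site, where insertion activates hygromycin resistance, although the record does not state that this was the use here.

The stated purpose is an RNA-binding protein tethering screen. MCP binds MS2 stem-loop RNA, so the fusion can recruit DDX21 to a reporter transcript carrying those hairpins. This allows its effect on mRNA stability or translation to be measured, while the V5 tag permits detection of the fusion protein.
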