Features (pLannotate 1.2.2; 24 found; start..end, strand, type, name):
     20..38      +  enhancer       CMV enhancer (fragment): human cytomegalovirus immediate early enhancer
     63..129     +  CDS            small t antigen (fragment): SV40 (simian virus 40) small t antigen
    136..1314    +  promoter       EF-1α promoter: strong constitutive promoter for human elongation factor EF-1α
   1331..1349    +  promoter       T7 promoter: promoter for bacteriophage T7 RNA polymerase
   1429..1446    +  protein_bind   attB1 (fragment): mutant version of attB; core recombination site for the Gateway® BP reaction BP Clonase™
   1452..3800    +  CDS            DDX21: DDX21_HUMAN - Experimental evidence at protein level: Swiss-Prot protein existence level 1. RNA helicase that acts as a sensor of the transcriptional status of both RNA polymerase (Pol) I and II: promotes ribosomal RNA (rRNA) processing and transcription from polymerase II (Pol II) (PubMed:25470060, PubMed:28790157). Binds various RNAs, such as rRNAs, snoRNAs, 7SK and, at lower extent, mRNAs (PubMed:25470060). In the nucleolus, localizes to rDNA locus, where it directly binds rRNAs and snoRNAs, and promotes rRNA transcription, processing and modification. Required for rRNA 2'-O-methylation, po
   3802..3826    -  protein_bind   attB2: mutant version of attB; recombination site for the Gateway® BP reaction BP Clonase™
   3951..3992    +  CDS            V5 tag: epitope tag from simian virus 5
   4005..4391    +  CDS            MS2: bacteriophage MS2 coat protein binds to a specific stem-loop structure in the viral RNA (Peabody, 1993)
   4453..4677    +  polyA_signal   bGH poly(A) signal: bovine growth hormone polyadenylation signal
   4681..4702    +  promoter       SV40 promoter (fragment): SV40 enhancer and early promoter
   4723..4956    +  rep_origin     f1 ori (fragment) (sequence partly withheld): f1 bacteriophage origin of replication; arrow indicates direction of (+) strand synthesis
   4961..5008    +  protein_bind   FRT: FLP-mediated recombination occurs in the 8-bp core sequence TCTAGAAA (Turan and Bode, 2011). FLP recombinase from the Saccharomyces cerevisiae 2μ plasmid
   5016..6038    +  CDS            HygR: aminoglycoside phosphotransferase from E. coli; aph(4)-Ia; confers resistance to hygromycin
   6048..6173    +  CDS            ble (fragment): BLE_KLEPN - Experimental evidence at protein level: Swiss-Prot protein existence level 1. Binding protein with a strong affinity to the bleomycin family of antibiotics. Binds to CL990; an antimitotic-antibiotic compound. From Klebsiella pneumoniae.
   6168..6289    +  polyA_signal   SV40 poly(A) signal: SV40 polyadenylation signal
   6362..6378    -  protein_bind   lac operator: The lac repressor binds to the lac operator to inhibit transcription in E. coli. This inhibition can be relieved by adding lactose or isopropyl-β-D-thiogalactopyranoside (IPTG). lac repressor encoded by lacI
   6386..6416    -  promoter       lac promoter: promoter for the E. coli lac operon
   6431..6452    -  protein_bind   CAP binding site: CAP binding activates transcription in the presence of cAMP. E. coli catabolite activator protein
   6465..6557    -  CDS            lacI (fragment): lac repressor; lacI; The lac repressor binds to the lac operator to inhibit transcription in E. coli. This inhibition can be relieved by adding lactose or isopropyl-β-D-thiogalactopyranoside (IPTG).
   6740..7328    -  rep_origin     ori: high-copy-number ColE1/pMB1/pBR322/pUC origin of replication
   7499..8359    -  CDS            AmpR: β-lactamase; bla; confers resistance to ampicillin, carbenicillin, and related antibiotics
   8360..8464    -  promoter       AmpR promoter: bla
   8523..8575    -  misc_feature   bom (fragment): basis of mobility region from pBR322
>Addgene plasmid #155510 | DDX21 | addgene full sequence | sequence record 376728 | Addgene NGS Result
CGGGCCAGATATACGCGTTGACATTGATTATTGACTAGGCTTTTGCAAAAAGCTTTGCAAAGATGGATAA
AGTTTTAAACAGAGAGGAATCTTTGCAGCTAATGGACCTTCTAGGTCTTGAAAGGAGTGGGAATTGGCTC
CGGTGCCCGTCAGTGGGCAGAGCGCACATCGCCCACAGTCCCCGAGAAGTTGGGGGGAGGGGTCGGCAAT
TGAACCGGTGCCTAGAGAAGGTGGCGCGGGGTAAACTGGGAAAGTGATGTCGTGTACTGGCTCCGCCTTT
TTCCCGAGGGTGGGGGAGAACCGTATATAAGTGCAGTAGTCGCCGTGAACGTTCTTTTTCGCAACGGGTT
TGCCGCCAGAACACAGGTAAGTGCCGTGTGTGGTTCCCGCGGGCCTGGCCTCTTTACGGGTTATGGCCCT
TGCGTGCCTTGAATTACTTCCACCTGGCTGCAGTACGTGATTCTTGATCCCGAGCTTCGGGTTGGAAGTG
GGTGGGAGAGTTCGAGGCCTTGCGCTTAAGGAGCCCCTTCGCCTCGTGCTTGAGTTGAGGCCTGGCCTGG
GCGCTGGGGCCGCCGCGTGCGAATCTGGTGGCACCTTCGCGCCTGTCTCGCTGCTTTCGATAAGTCTCTA
GCCATTTAAAATTTTTGATGACCTGCTGCGACGCTTTTTTTCTGGCAAGATAGTCTTGTAAATGCGGGCC
AAGATCTGCACACTGGTATTTCGGTTTTTGGGGCCGCGGGCGGCGACGGGGCCCGTGCGTCCCAGCGCAC
ATGTTCGGCGAGGCGGGGCCTGCGAGCGCGGCCACCGAGAATCGGACGGGGGTAGTCTCAAGCTGGCCGG
CCTGCTCTGGTGCCTGGCCTCGCGCCGCCGTGTATCGCCCCGCCCTGGGCGGCAAGGCTGGCCCGGTCGG
CACCAGTTGCGTGAGCGGAAAGATGGCCGCTTCCCGGCCCTGCTGCAGGGAGCTCAAAATGGAGGACGCG
GCGCTCGGGAGAGCGGGCGGGTGAGTCACCCACACAAAGGAAAAGGGCCTTTCCGTCCTCAGCCGTCGCT
TCATGTGACTCCACGGAGTACCGGGCGCCGTCCAGGCACCTCGATTAGTTCTCGAGCTTTTGGAGTACGT
CGTCTTTAGGTTGGGGGGAGGGGTTTTATGCGATGGAGTTTCCCCACACTGAGTGGGTGGAGACTGAAGT
TAGGCCAGCTTGGCACTTGATGTAATTCTCCTTGGAATTTGCCCTTTTTGAGTTTGGATCTTGGTTCATT
CTCAAGCCTCAGACAGTGGTTCAAAGTTTTTTTCTTCCATTTCAGGTGTCGTGAGGAATTAGCTTGGTAC
TAATACGACTCACTATAGGGAGACCCAAGCTGGCTAGGTAAGCTTGGTACCGAGCTCGGATCCACTAGTC
CAGTGTGGTGGAATTCTGCAGATATCAACAAGTTTGTACAAAAAAGTTGGCATGCCGGGAAAACTCCGTA
GTGACGCTGGTTTGGAATCAGACACCGCAATGAAAAAAGGGGAGACACTGCGAAAGCAAACCGAGGAGAA
AGAGAAAAAAGAGAAGCCAAAATCTGATAAGACTGAAGAGATAGCAGAAGAGGAAGAAACTGTTTTCCCC
AAAGCTAAACAAGTTAAAAAGAAAGCAGAGCCTTCTGAAGTTGACATGAATTCTCCTAAATCCAAAAAGG
CAAAAAAGAAAGAGGAGCCATCTCAAAATGACATTTCTCCTAAAACCAAAAGTTTGAGAAAGAAAAAGGA
GCCCATTGAAAAGAAAGTGGTTTCTTCTAAAACCAAAAAAGTGACAAAAAATGAGGAGCCTTCTGAGGAA
GAAATAGATGCTCCTAAGCCCAAGAAGATGAAGAAAGAAAAGGAAATGAATGGAGAAACTAGAGAGAAAA
GCCCCAAACTGAAGAATGGATTTCCTCATCCTGAACCGGACTGTAACCCCAGTGAAGCTGCCAGTGAAGA
AAGTAACAGTGAGATAGAGCAGGAAATACCTGTGGAACAAAAAGAAGGCGCTTTCTCTAATTTTCCCATA
TCTGAAGAAACTATTAAACTTCTCAAAGGCCGAGGAGTGACCTTCCTATTTCCTATACAAGCAAAGACAT
TCCATCATGTTTACAGCGGGAAGGACTTAATTGCACAGGCACGGGCAGGAACTGGGAAGACATTCTCCTT
TGCCATCCCTTTGATTGAGAAACTTCATGGGGAACTGCAAGACAGGAAGAGAGGCCGTGCCCCTCAGGTA
CTGGTTCTTGCACCTACAAGAGAGTTGGCAAATCAAGTAAGCAAAGACTTCAGTGACATCACAAAAAAGC
TGTCAGTGGCTTGTTTTTATGGTGGAACTCCCTATGGAGGTCAATTTGAACGCATGAGGAATGGGATTGA
TATCCTGGTTGGAACACCAGGTCGTATCAAAGACCACATACAGAATGGCAAACTAGATCTCACCAAACTT
AAGCATGTTGTCCTGGATGAAGTGGACCAGATGTTGGATATGGGATTTGCTGATCAAGTGGAAGAGATTT
TAAGTGTGGCATACAAGAAAGATTCTGAAGACAATCCCCAAACATTGCTTTTTTCTGCAACTTGCCCTCA
TTGGGTATTTAATGTTGCCAAGAAATACATGAAATCTACATATGAACAGGTGGACCTGATTGGTAAAAAG
ACTCAGAAAACGGCAATAACTGTGGAGCATCTGGCTATTAAGTGCCACTGGACTCAGAGGGCAGCAGTTA
TTGGGGATGTCATCCGAGTATATAGTGGTCATCAAGGACGCACTATCATCTTTTGTGAAACCAAGAAAGA
AGCCCAGGAGCTGTCCCAGAATTCAGCTATAAAGCAGGATGCTCAGTCCTTGCATGGAGACATTCCACAG
AAGCAAAGGGAAATCACCCTGAAAGGTTTTAGAAATGGTAGTTTTGGAGTTTTGGTGGCAACCAATGTTG
CTGCACGTGGGTTAGACATCCCTGAGGTTGATTTGGTTATACAAAGCTCTCCACCAAAGGATGTAGAGTC
CTACATTCATCGATCCGGGCGGACAGGCAGAGCTGGAAGGACGGGGGTGTGCATCTGCTTTTATCAGCAC
AAGGAAGAATATCAGTTAGTACAAGTGGAGCAAAAAGCGGGAATTAAGTTCAAACGAATAGGTGTTCCTT
CTGCAACAGAAATAATAAAAGCTTCCAGCAAAGATGCCATCAGGCTTTTGGATTCCGTGCCTCCCACTGC
CATTAGTCACTTCAAACAATCAGCTGAGAAGCTGATAGAGGAGAAGGGAGCTGTGGAAGCTCTGGCAGCA
GCACTGGCCCATATTTCAGGTGCCACGTCCGTAGACCAGCGCTCCTTGATCAACTCAAATGTGGGTTTTG
TGACCATGATCTTGCAGTGCTCAATTGAAATGCCAAATATTAGTTATGCTTGGAAAGAACTTAAAGAGCA
GCTGGGCGAGGAGATTGATTCCAAAGTGAAGGGAATGGTTTTTCTCAAAGGAAAGCTGGGTGTTTGCTTT
GATGTACCTACCGCATCAGTAACAGAAATACAGGAGAAATGGCATGATTCACGACGCTGGCAGCTCTCTG
TGGCCACAGAGCAACCAGAACTGGAAGGACCACGGGAAGGATATGGAGGCTTCAGGGGACAGCGGGAAGG
CAGTCGAGGCTTCAGGGGACAGCGGGACGGAAACAGAAGATTCAGAGGACAGCGGGAAGGCAGTAGAGGC
CCGAGAGGACAGCGATCAGGAGGTGGCAACAAAAGTAACAGATCCCAAAACAAAGGCCAGAAGCGGAGTT
TCAGTAAAGCATTTGGTCAATACCCAACTTTCTTGTACAAAGTGGTTGATATCCAGCACAGTGGCGGCCG
CTCGAGTCTAGAGGGCCCGCGGTTCGAAACCAGCGGAGGCGGCGGAAGCGGGGGAGGAGGCAGCGGCGGA
GGCGGCAGCGGGGGCGGCGGAAGCGCTACCGGTAAGCCTATCCCTAACCCTCTCCTCGGTCTCGATTCTA
CGCGTACCGGTATGGCTTCTAACTTTACTCAGTTCGTTCTCGTCGACAATGGCGGAACTGGCGACGTGAC
TGTCGCCCCAAGCAACTTCGCTAACGGGGTCGCTGAATGGATCAGCTCTAACTCGCGATCACAGGCTTAC
AAAGTAACCTGTAGCGTTCGTCAGAGCTCTGCGCAGAATCGCAAATACACCATCAAAGTCGAGGTGCCTA
AAGTGGCAACCCAGACTGTTGGTGGTGAAGAGCTTCCTGTAGCCGGATGGAGATCTTACTTAAATATGGA
ACTAACCATTCCAATTTTCGCCACGAATTCCGACTGCGAGCTTATTGTTAAGGCAATGCAAGGTCTCCTA
AAAGATGGAAACCCGATTCCCTCGGCCATCGCGGCCAACTCCGGCATCTACGGAGGTGGAGGTGGATCTC
GTACGGGTTAGTAATGAGTTTAAACCCGCTGATCAGCCTCGACTGTGCCTTCTAGTTGCCAGCCATCTGT
TGTTTGCCCCTCCCCCGTGCCTTCCTTGACCCTGGAAGGTGCCACTCCCACTGTCCTTTCCTAATAAAAT
GAGGAAATTGCATCGCATTGTCTGAGTAGGTGTCATTCTATTCTGGGGGGTGGGGTGGGGCAGGACAGCA
AGGGGGAGGATTGGGAAGACAATAGCAGGCATGCTGGGGATGCGGTGGGCTCTATGGCTTCTGAGGCGGA
AAGAACCAGCTGGGGCTCTAGGGGGTATCCCC
[124 nt withheld, positions 4723-4846]
C
[91 nt withheld, positions 4848-4938]
AGGGTGATGGTTCACGTACCTAGAAGTTCCTATTCCGAAGTTCCTATTCTCTAGAAAGTATAGGAACTTC
CTTGGCCAAAAAGCCTGAACTCACCGCGACGTCTGTCGAGAAGTTTCTGATCGAAAAGTTCGACAGCGTC
TCCGACCTGATGCAGCTCTCGGAGGGCGAAGAATCTCGTGCTTTCAGCTTCGATGTAGGAGGGCGTGGAT
ATGTCCTGCGGGTAAATAGCTGCGCCGATGGTTTCTACAAAGATCGTTATGTTTATCGGCACTTTGCATC
GGCCGCGCTCCCGATTCCGGAAGTGCTTGACATTGGGGAATTCAGCGAGAGCCTGACCTATTGCATCTCC
CGCCGTGCACAGGGTGTCACGTTGCAAGACCTGCCTGAAACCGAACTGCCCGCTGTTCTGCAGCCGGTCG
CGGAGGCCATGGATGCGATCGCTGCGGCCGATCTTAGCCAGACGAGCGGGTTCGGCCCATTCGGACCGCA
AGGAATCGGTCAATACACTACATGGCGTGATTTCATATGCGCGATTGCTGATCCCCATGTGTATCACTGG
CAAACTGTGATGGACGACACCGTCAGTGCGTCCGTCGCGCAGGCTCTCGATGAGCTGATGCTTTGGGCCG
AGGACTGCCCCGAAGTCCGGCACCTCGTGCACGCGGATTTCGGCTCCAACAATGTCCTGACGGACAATGG
CCGCATAACAGCGGTCATTGACTGGAGCGAGGCGATGTTCGGGGATTCCCAATACGAGGTCGCCAACATC
TTCTTCTGGAGGCCGTGGTTGGCTTGTATGGAGCAGCAGACGCGCTACTTCGAGCGGAGGCATCCGGAGC
TTGCAGGATCGCCGCGGCTCCGGGCGTATATGCTCCGCATTGGTCTTGACCAACTCTATCAGAGCTTGGT
TGACGGCAATTTCGATGATGCAGCTTGGGCGCAGGGTCGATGCGACGCAATCGTCCGATCCGGAGCCGGG
ACTGTCGGGCGTACACAAATCGCCCGCAGAAGCGCGGCCGTCTGGACCGATGGCTGTGTAGAAGTACTCG
CCGATAGTGGAAACCGACGCCCCAGCACTCGTCCGAGGGCAAAGGAATAGCACGTACTACGAGATTTCGA
TTCCACCGCCGCCTTCTATGAAAGGTTGGGCTTCGGAATCGTTTTCCGGGACGCCGGCTGGATGATCCTC
CAGCGCGGGGATCTCATGCTGGAGTTCTTCGCCCACCCCAACTTGTTTATTGCAGCTTATAATGGTTACA
AATAAAGCAATAGCATCACAAATTTCACAAATAAAGCATTTTTTTCACTGCATTCTAGTTGTGGTTTGTC
CAAACTCATCAATGTATCTTATCATGTCTGTATACCGTCGACCTCTAGCTAGAGCTTGGCGTAATCATGG
TCATAGCTGTTTCCTGTGTGAAATTGTTATCCGCTCACAATTCCACACAACATACGAGCCGGAAGCATAA
AGTGTAAAGCCTGGGGTGCCTAATGAGTGAGCTAACTCACATTAATTGCGTTGCGCTCACTGCCCGCTTT
CCAGTCGGGAAACCTGTCGTGCCAGCTGCATTAATGAATCGGCCAACGCGCGGGGAGAGGCGGTTTGCGT
ATTGGGCGCTCTTCCGCTTCCTCGCTCACTGACTCGCTGCGCTCGGTCGTTCGGCTGCGGCGAGCGGTAT
CAGCTCACTCAAAGGCGGTAATACGGTTATCCACAGAATCAGGGGATAACGCAGGAAAGAACATGTGAGC
AAAAGGCCAGCAAAAGGCCAGGAACCGTAAAAAGGCCGCGTTGCTGGCGTTTTTCCATAGGCTCCGCCCC
CCTGACGAGCATCACAAAAATCGACGCTCAAGTCAGAGGTGGCGAAACCCGACAGGACTATAAAGATACC
AGGCGTTTCCCCCTGGAAGCTCCCTCGTGCGCTCTCCTGTTCCGACCCTGCCGCTTACCGGATACCTGTC
CGCCTTTCTCCCTTCGGGAAGCGTGGCGCTTTCTCATAGCTCACGCTGTAGGTATCTCAGTTCGGTGTAG
GTCGTTCGCTCCAAGCTGGGCTGTGTGCACGAACCCCCCGTTCAGCCCGACCGCTGCGCCTTATCCGGTA
ACTATCGTCTTGAGTCCAACCCGGTAAGACACGACTTATCGCCACTGGCAGCAGCCACTGGTAACAGGAT
TAGCAGAGCGAGGTATGTAGGCGGTGCTACAGAGTTCTTGAAGTGGTGGCCTAACTACGGCTACACTAGA
AGAACAGTATTTGGTATCTGCGCTCTGCTGAAGCCAGTTACCTTCGGAAAAAGAGTTGGTAGCTCTTGAT
CCGGCAAACAAACCACCGCTGGTAGCGGTGGTTTTTTTGTTTGCAAGCAGCAGATTACGCGCAGAAAAAA
AGGATCTCAAGAAGATCCTTTGATCTTTTCTACGGGGTCTGACGCTCAGTGGAACGAAAACTCACGTTAA
GGGATTTTGGTCATGAGATTATCAAAAAGGATCTTCACCTAGATCCTTTTAAATTAAAAATGAAGTTTTA
AATCAATCTAAAGTATATATGAGTAAACTTGGTCTGACAGTTACCAATGCTTAATCAGTGAGGCACCTAT
CTCAGCGATCTGTCTATTTCGTTCATCCATAGTTGCCTGACTCCCCGTCGTGTAGATAACTACGATACGG
GAGGGCTTACCATCTGGCCCCAGTGCTGCAATGATACCGCGAGACCCACGCTCACCGGCTCCAGATTTAT
CAGCAATAAACCAGCCAGCCGGAAGGGCCGAGCGCAGAAGTGGTCCTGCAACTTTATCCGCCTCCATCCA
GTCTATTAATTGTTGCCGGGAAGCTAGAGTAAGTAGTTCGCCAGTTAATAGTTTGCGCAACGTTGTTGCC
ATTGCTACAGGCATCGTGGTGTCACGCTCGTCGTTTGGTATGGCTTCATTCAGCTCCGGTTCCCAACGAT
CAAGGCGAGTTACATGATCCCCCATGTTGTGCAAAAAAGCGGTTAGCTCCTTCGGTCCTCCGATCGTTGT
CAGAAGTAAGTTGGCCGCAGTGTTATCACTCATGGTTATGGCAGCACTGCATAATTCTCTTACTGTCATG
CCATCCGTAAGATGCTTTTCTGTGACTGGTGAGTACTCAACCAAGTCATTCTGAGAATAGTGTATGCGGC
GACCGAGTTGCTCTTGCCCGGCGTCAATACGGGATAATACCGCGCCACATAGCAGAACTTTAAAAGTGCT
CATCATTGGAAAACGTTCTTCGGGGCGAAAACTCTCAAGGATCTTACCGCTGTTGAGATCCAGTTCGATG
TAACCCACTCGTGCACCCAACTGATCTTCAGCATCTTTTACTTTCACCAGCGTTTCTGGGTGAGCAAAAA
CAGGAAGGCAAAATGCCGCAAAAAAGGGAATAAGGGCGACACGGAAATGTTGAATACTCATACTCTTCCT
TTTTCAATATTATTGAAGCATTTATCAGGGTTATTGTCTCATGAGCGGATACATATTTGAATGTATTTAG
AAAAATAAACAAATAGGGGTTCCGCGCACATTTCCCCGAAAAGTGCCACCTGACGTCGACGGATCGGGAG
ATCTCCCGATCCCCTATGGTGCACTCTCAGTACAATCTGCTCTGATGCCGCATAGTTAAGCCAGTATCTG
CTCCCTGCTTGTGTGTTGGAGGTCGCTGAGTAGTGCGCGAGCAAAATTTAAGCTACAACAAGGCAAGGCT
TGACCGACAATTGCATGAAGAATCTGCTTAGGGTTAGGCGTTTTGCGCTGCTTCGCGATGTA
