>Addgene plasmid #155510 | DDX21 | depositor partial sequence | sequence record 300914 | Insert Sequence
ATGCCGGGAAAACTCCGTAGTGACGCTGGTTTGGAATCAGACACCGCAATGAAAAAAGGGGAGACACTGC
GAAAGCAAACCGAGGAGAAAGAGAAAAAAGAGAAGCCAAAATCTGATAAGACTGAAGAGATAGCAGAAGA
GGAAGAAACTGTTTTCCCCAAAGCTAAACAAGTTAAAAAGAAAGCAGAGCCTTCTGAAGTTGACATGAAT
TCTCCTAAATCCAAAAAGGCAAAAAAGAAAGAGGAGCCATCTCAAAATGACATTTCTCCTAAAACCAAAA
GTTTGAGAAAGAAAAAGGAGCCCATTGAAAAGAAAGTGGTTTCTTCTAAAACCAAAAAAGTGACAAAAAA
TGAGGAGCCTTCTGAGGAAGAAATAGATGCTCCTAAGCCCAAGAAGATGAAGAAAGAAAAGGAAATGAAT
GGAGAAACTAGAGAGAAAAGCCCCAAACTGAAGAATGGATTTCCTCATCCTGAACCGGACTGTAACCCCA
GTGAAGCTGCCAGTGAAGAAAGTAACAGTGAGATAGAGCAGGAAATACCTGTGGAACAAAAAGAAGGCGC
TTTCTCTAATTTTCCCATATCTGAAGAAACTATTAAACTTCTCAAAGGCCGAGGAGTGACCTTCCTATTT
CCTATACAAGCAAAGACATTCCATCATGTTTACAGCGGGAAGGACTTAATTGCACAGGCACGGACAGGAA
CTGGGAAGACATTCTCCTTTGCCATCCCTTTGATTGAGAAACTTCATGGGGAACTGCAAGACAGGAAGAG
AGGCCGTGCCCCTCAGGTACTGGTTCTTGCACCTACAAGAGAGTTGGCAAATCAAGTAAGCAAAGACTTC
AGTGACATCACAAAAAAGCTGTCAGTGGCTTGTTTTTATGGTGGAACTCCCTATGGAGGTCAATTTGAAC
GCATGAGGAATGGGATTGATATCCTGGTTGGAACACCAGGTCGTATCAAAGACCACATACAGAATGGCAA
ACTAGATCTCACCAAACTTAAGCATGTTGTCCTGGATGAAGTGGACCAGATGTTGGATATGGGATTTGCT
GATCAAGTGGAAGAGATTTTAAGTGTGGCATACAAGAAAGATTCTGAAGACAATCCCCAAACATTGCTTT
TTTCTGCAACTTGCCCTCATTGGGTATTTAATGTTGCCAAGAAATACATGAAATCTACATATGAACAGGT
GGACCTGATTGGTAAAAAGACTCAGAAAACGGCAATAACTGTGGAGCATCTGGCTATTAAGTGCCACTGG
ACTCAGAGGGCAGCAGTTATTGGGGATGTCATCCGAGTATATAGTGGTCATCAAGGACGCACTATCATCT
TTTGTGAAACCAAGAAAGAAGCCCAGGAGCTGTCCCAGAATTCAGCTATAAAGCAGGATGCTCAGTCCTT
GCATGGAGACATTCCACAGAAGCAAAGGGAAATCACCCTGAAAGGTTTTAGAAATGGTAGTTTTGGAGTT
TTGGTGGCAACCAATGTTGCTGCACGTGGGTTAGACATCCCTGAGGTTGATTTGGTTATACAAAGCTCTC
CACCAAAGGATGTAGAGTCCTACATTCATCGATCCGGGCGGACAGGCAGAGCTGGAAGGACGGGGGTGTG
CATCTGCTTTTATCAGCACAAGGAAGAATATCAGTTAGTACAAGTGGAGCAAAAAGCGGGAATTAAGTTC
AAACGAATAGGTGTTCCTTCTGCAACAGAAATAATAAAAGCTTCCAGCAAAGATGCCATCAGGCTTTTGG
ATTCCGTGCCTCCCACTGCCATTAGTCACTTCAAACAATCAGCTGAGAAGCTGATAGAGGAGAAGGGAGC
TGTGGAAGCTCTGGCAGCAGCACTGGCCCATATTTCAGGTGCCACGTCCGTAGACCAGCGCTCCTTGATC
AACTCAAATGTGGGTTTTGTGACCATGATCTTGCAGTGCTCAATTGAAATGCCAAATATTAGTTATGCTT
GGAAAGAACTTAAAGAGCAGCTGGGCGAGGAGATTGATTCCAAAGTGAAGGGAATGGTTTTTCTCAAAGG
AAAGCTGGGTGTTTGCTTTGATGTACCTACCGCATCAGTAACAGAAATACAGGAGAAATGGCATGATTCA
CGACGCTGGCAGCTCTCTGTGGCCACAGAGCAACCAGAACTGGAAGGACCACGGGAAGGATATGGAGGCT
TCAGGGGACAGCGGGAAGGCAGTCGAGGCTTCAGGGGACAGCGGGACGGAAACAGAAGATTCAGAGGACA
GCGGGAAGGCAGTAGAGGCCCGAGAGGACAGCGATCAGGAGGTGGCAACAAAAGTAACAGATCCCAAAAC
AAAGGCCAGAAGCGGAGTTTCAGTAAAGCATTTGGTCAATAA
